>Addgene plasmid #86978 | pTriex-mVenus-PI-RhoA(Q63L) | addgene full sequence | sequence record 173095 | Addgene NGS Result
GTAGGCGTGTACGGTGGGAGGTCTATATAAGCAGACGTCGTTTAGTGAACCGTCAGATCACTAGATGCTT
TATTGCGGTAGTTTATCACAGTTAAATTGCTAACGCCAGTCTCGAACTTAACGTGCAGAAGTTGGTCGTG
AGGCACTGGGCAGGTAAGTATCGGGCCCTTTGTGCGGGGGGAGCGGCTCGGGGCTGTCCGCGGGGGGACG
GCTGCCTTCGGGGGGGACGGGGCAGGGCGGGGTTCGGCTTCTGGCGTGTGACCGGCGGCTCTAGAGCCTC
TGCTAACCATGTTCATGCCTTCTTCTTTTTCCTACAGCTCCTGGGCAACGTGCTGGTTATTGTGCTGTCT
CATCATTTTGGCAAAGAATTGGATCGGACCGAAATTAATACGACTCACTATAGGGGAATTGTGAGCGGAT
AACAATTCCCCGGAGTTAATCCGGGACCTTTAATTCAACCCAACACAATATATTATAGTTAAATAAGAAT
TATTATCAAATCATTTGTATATTAATTAAAATACTATACTGTAAATTACATTTTATTTACAATCAAAGGA
GATATACCATGGCACACCATCACCACCATCACGGTTCTGTGAGCAAGGGCGAGGAGCTGTTCACCGGGGT
GGTGCCCATCCTGGTCGAGCTGGACGGCGACGTAAACGGCCACAAGTTCAGCGTGTCCGGCGAGGGCGAG
GGCGATGCCACCTACGGCAAGCTGACCCTGAAGTTCATCAGCACCACCGGCAAGCTGCCCGTGCCCTGGC
CCACCCTCGTGACCACCCTCGGCTACGGCCTGCAGTGCTTCGCCCGCTACCCCGACCACATGAAGCAGCA
CGACTTCTTCAAGTCCGCCATGCCCGAAGGCTACGTCCAGGAGCGCACCATCTTCTTCAAGGACGACGGC
AACTACAAGACCCGCGCCGAGGTGAAGTTCGAGGGCGACACCCTGGTGAACCGCATCGAGCTGAAGGGCA
TCGACTTCAAGGAGGACGGCAACATCCTGGGGCACAAGCTGGAGTACAACTACAACAGCCACAACGTCTA
TATCACCGCCGACAAGCAGAAGAACGGCATCAAGGCAAACTTCAAGATCCGCCACAACATCGAGGACGGC
GGCGTGCAGCTCGCCGACCACTACCAGCAGAACACCCCCATCGGCGACGGCCCCGTGCTGCTGCCCGACA
ACCACTACCTGAGCTACCAGTCCAAACTGAGCAAAGACCCCAACGAGAAGCGCGATCACATGGTCCTGCT
GGAGTTCGTGACCGCCGCCGGGATCACTCTCGGCATGGACGAGCTGTACAAGGGTTCTGGAAGTGGATCC
ATGGCTGCCATCCGGAAGAAACTGGTGATTGTTGGTGATGGAGCCTGTGGAAAGACATGCTTGCTCATAG
TCTTCAGCAAGGACCAGTTCCCAGAGGTGTATGTGCCCACAGTGTTTGAGAACTATGTGGCAGATATCGA
GGTGGATTTGGCTACTACACTTGAACGTATTGAGAAGAACTTTGTCATTACTGACCCAAGATTGCCAGAT
AATCCCATTATATTCGCGTCCGATAGTTTCTTGCAGTTGACAGAATATAGCCGTGAAGAAATTTTGGGAA
GAAACTGCAGGTTTCTACAAGGTCCTGAAACTGATCGCGCGACAGTGAGAAAAATTAGAGATGCCATAGA
TAACCAAACAGAGGTCACTGTTCAGCTGATTAATTATACAAAGAGTGGTAAAAAGTTCTGGAACCTCTTT
CACTTGCAGCCTATGCGAGATCAGAAGGGAGATGTCCAGTACTTTATTGGGGTTCAGTTGGATGGAACTG
AGCATGTCCGAGATGCTGCCGAGAGAGAGGGAGTCATGCTGATTAAGAAAACTGCAGAAAATATTGATGA
GGCGGCAAAAGAACTTAAGCAGGTAGAGTTGGCTTTGTGGGACACAGCTGGGCTGGAAGATTATGATCGC
CTGAGGCCCCTCTCCTACCCAGATACCGATGTTATACTGATGTGTTTTTCCATCGACAGCCCTGATAGTT
TAGAAAACATCCCAGAAAAGTGGACCCCAGAAGTCAAGCATTTCTGTCCCAACGTGCCCATCATCCTGGT
TGGGAATAAGAAGGATCTTCGGAATGATGAGCACACAAGGCGGGAGCTAGCCAAGATGAAGCAGGAGCCG
GTGAAACCTGAAGAAGGCAGAGATATGGCAAACAGGATTGGCGCTTTTGGGTACATGGAGTGTTCAGCAA
AGACCAAAGATGGAGTGAGAGAGGTTTTTGAAATGGCTACGAGAGCTGCTCTGCAAGCTAGACGTGGGAA
GAAAAAATCTGGGTGCCTTGTCTTGTAAAAGCTTGCGGCCGCACAGCTGTATACACGTGCAAGCCAGCCA
GAACTCGCCCCGGAAGACCCCGAGGATCTCGAGCACCACCATCACCATCACCATCACTAAGTGATTAACC
TCAGGTGCAGGCTGCCTATCAGAAGGTGGTGGCTGGTGTGGCCAATGCCCTGGCTCACAAATACCACTGA
GATCGATCTTTTTCCCTCTGCCAAAAATTATGGGGACATCATGAAGCCCCTTGAGCATCTGACTTCTGGC
TAATAAAGGAAATTTATTTTCATTGCAATAGTGTGTTGGAATTTTTTGTGTCTCTCACTCGGAAGGACAT
ATGGGAGGGCAAATCATTTAAAACATCAGAATGAGTATTTGGTTTAGAGTTTGGCAACATATGCCCATAT
GTAACTAGCATAACCCCTTGGGGCCTCTAAACGGGTCTTGAGGGGTTTTTTGCTGAAAGCATGCGGAGGA
AATTCTCCTTGAAGTTTCCCTGGTGTTCAAAGTAAAGGAGTTTGCACCAGACGCACCTCTGTTCACTGGT
CCGGCGTATTAAAACACGATACATTGTTATTAGTACATTTATTAAGCGCTAGATTCTGTGCGTTGTTGAT
TTACAGACAATTGTTGTACGTATTTTAATAATTCATTAAATTTATAATCTTTAGGGTGGTATGTTAGAGC
GAAAATCAAATGATTTTCAGCGTCTTTATATCTGAATTTAAATATTAAATCCTCAATAGATTTGTAAAAT
AGGTTTCGATTAGTTTCAAACAAGGGTTGTTTTTCCGAACCGATGGCTGGACTATCTAATGGATTTTCGC
TCAACGCCACAAAACTTGCCAAATCTTGTAGCAGCAATCTAGCTTTGTCGATATTCGTTTGTGTTTTGTT
TTGTAATAAAGGTTCGACGTCGTTCAAAATATTATGCGCTTTTGTATTTCTTTCATCACTGTCGTTAGTG
TACAATTGACTCGACGTAAACACGTTAAATAGAGCTTGGACATATTTAACATCGGGCGTGTTAGCTTTAT
TAGGCCGATTATCGTCGTCGTCCCAACCCTCGTCGTTAGAAGTTGCTTCCGAAGACGATTTTGCCATAGC
CACACGACGCCTATTAATTGTGTCGGCTAACACGTCCGCGATCAAATTTGTAGTTGAGCTTTTTGGAATT
GCGATCGCATAACTTCGTATAGCATACATTATACGAAGTTATAAGCTCGGAACGCTGCGCTCGGTCGTTC
GGCTGCGGCGAGCGGTATCAGCTCACTCAAAGGCGGTAATACGGTTATCCACAGAATCAGGGGATAACGC
AGGAAAGAACATGTGAGCAAAAGGCCAGCAAAAGGCCAGGAACCGTAAAAAGGCCGCGTTGCTGGCGTTT
TTCCATAGGCTCCGCCCCCTGACGAGCATCACAAAAATCGACGCTCAAGTCAGAGGTGGCGAAACCCGAC
AGGACTATAAAGATACCAGGCGTTTCCCCCTGGAAGCTCCCTCGTGCGCTCTCCTGTTCCGACCCTGCCG
CTTACCGGATACCTGTCCGCCTTTCTCCCTTCGGGAAGCGTGGCGCTTTCTCATAGCTCACGCTGTAGGT
ATCTCAGTTCGGTGTAGGTCGTTCGCTCCAAGCTGGGCTGTGTGCACGAACCCCCCGTTCAGCCCGACCG
CTGCGCCTTATCCGGTAACTATCGTCTTGAGTCCAACCCGGTAAGACACGACTTATCGCCACTGGCAGCA
GCCACTGGTAACAGGATTAGCAGAGCGAGGTATGTAGGCGGTGCTACAGAGTTCTTGAAGTGGTGGCCTA
ACTACGGCTACACTAGAAGAACAGTATTTGGTATCTGCGCTCTGCTGAAGCCAGTTACCTTCGGAAAAAG
AGTTGGTAGCTCTTGATCCGGCAAACAAACCACCGCTGGTAGCGGTGGTTTTTTTGTTTGCAAGCAGCAG
ATTACGCGCAGAAAAAAAGGATCTCAAGAAGATCCTTTGTTACCAATGCTTAATCAGTGAGGCACCTATC
TCAGCGATCTGTCTATTTCGTTCATCCATAGTTGCCTGACTCCCCGTCGTGTAGATAACTACGATACGGG
AGGGCTTACCATCTGGCCCCAGTGCTGCAATGATACCGCGAGACCCACGCTCACCGGCTCCAGATTTATC
AGCAATAAACCAGCCAGCCGGAAGGGCCGAGCGCAGAAGTGGTCCTGCAACTTTATCCGCCTCCATCCAG
TCTATTAATTGTTGCCGGGAAGCTAGAGTAAGTAGTTCGCCAGTTAATAGTTTGCGCAACGTTGTTGCCA
TTGCTACAGGCATCGTGGTGTCACGCTCGTCGTTTGGTATGGCTTCATTCAGCTCCGGTTCCCAACGATC
AAGGCGAGTTACATGATCCCCCATGTTGTGCAAAAAAGCGGTTAGCTCCTTCGGTCCTCCGATCGTTGTC
AGAAGTAAGTTGGCCGCAGTGTTATCACTCATGGTTATGGCAGCACTGCATAATTCTCTTACTGTCATGC
CATCCGTAAGATGCTTTTCTGTGACTGGTGAGTACTCAACCAAGTCATTCTGAGAATAGTGTATGCGGCG
ACCGAGTTGCTCTTGCCCGGCGTCAATACGGGATAATACCGCGCCACATAGCAGAACTTTAAAAGTGCTC
ATCATTGGAAAACGTTCTTCGGGGCGAAAACTCTCAAGGATCTTACCGCTGTTGAGATCCAGTTCGATGT
AACCCACTCGTGCACCCAACTGATCTTCAGCATCTTTTACTTTCACCAGCGTTTCTGGGTGAGCAAAAAC
AGGAAGGCAAAATGCCGCAAAAAAGGGAATAAGGGCGACACGGAAATGTTGAATACTCATACTCTTCCTT
TTTCAATATTATTGAAGCATTTATCAGGGTTATTGTCTCATGTCCGCGCGTTTCCTGCATCTTTTAATCA
AATCCCAAGATGTGTATAAACGCGCCGGTATGTACAGGAAGAGGTTTATACTAAACTGTTACATTGCAAA
CGTGGTTTCGTGTGCCAAGTGTGAAAACCGATGTTTAATCAAGGCTCTGACGCATTTCTACAACCACGAC
TCCAAGTGTGTGGGTGAAGTCATGCATCTTTTAATCAAATCCCAAGATGTGTATAAACCACCAAACTGCC
AAAAAATGAAAACTGTCGACAAGCTCTGTCCGTTTGCTGGCAACTGCAAGGGTCTCAATCCTATTTGTAA
TTATTGAATAATAAAACAATTATAAATGTCAAATTTGTTTTTTATTAACGATACAAACCAAACGCAACAA
GAACATTTGTAGTATTATCTATAATTGAAAACGCGTAGTTATAATCGCTGAGGTAATATTTAAAATCATT
TTCAAATGATTCACAGTTAATTTGCGACAATATAATTTTATTTTCACATAAACTAGACGCCTTGTCGTCT
TCTTCTTCGTATTCCTTCTCTTTTTCATTTTTCTCTTCATAAAAATTAACATAGTTATTATCGTATCCAT
ATATGTATCTATCGTATAGAGTAAATTTTTTGTTGTCATAAATATATATGTCTTTTTTAATGGGGTGTAT
AGTACCGCTGCGCATAGTTTTTCTGTAATTTACAACAGTGCTATTTTCTGGTAGTTCTTCGGAGTGTGTT
GCTTTAATTATTAAATTTATATAATCAATGAATTTGGGATCGTCGGTTTTGTACAATATGTTGCCGGCAT
AGTACGCAGCTTCTTCTAGTTCAATTACACCATTTTTTAGCAGCACCGGATTAACATAACTTTCCAAAAT
GTTGTACGAACCGTTAAACAAAAACAGTTCACCTCCCTTTTCTATACTATTGTCTGCGAGCAGTTGTTTG
TTGTTAAAAATAACAGCCATTGTAATGAGACGCACAAACTAATATCACAAACTGGAAATGTCTATCAATA
TATAGTTGCTGATGGCCGGCCTATTAATAGTAATCAATTACGGGGTCATTAGTTCATAGCCCATATATGG
AGTTCCGCGTTACATAACTTACGGTAAATGGCCCGCCTGGCTGACCGCCCAACGACCCCCGCCCATTGAC
GTCAATAATGACGTATGTTCCCATAGTAACGCCAATAGGGACTTTCCATTGACGTCAATGGGTGGAGTAT
TTACGGTAAACTGCCCACTTGGCAGTACATCAAGTGTATCATATGCCAAGTCCGCCCCCTATTGACGTCA
ATGACGGTAAATGGCCCGCCTGGCATTATGCCCAGTACATGACCTTACGGGACTTTCCTACTTGGCAGTA
CATCTACGTATTAGTCATCGCTATTACCATGCTGATGCGGTTTTGGCAGTACACCAATGGGCGTGGATAG
CGGTTTGACTCACGGGGATTTCCAAGTCTCCACCCCATTGACGTCAATGGGAGTTTGTTTTGGCACCAAA
ATCAACGGGACTTTCCAAAATGTCGTAATAACCCCGCCCCGTTGACGCAAATGGGCG
Features (pLannotate 1.2.2; 22 found; start..end, strand, type, name):
    187..317     +  intron         chimeric intron (fragment): chimera between introns from chicken β-actin and rabbit β-globin
    386..404     +  promoter       T7 promoter: promoter for bacteriophage T7 RNA polymerase
    405..429     +  protein_bind   lac operator: The lac repressor binds to the lac operator to inhibit transcription in E. coli. This inhibition can be relieved by adding lactose or isopropyl-β-D-thiogalactopyranoside (IPTG). lac repressor encoded by lacI
    445..554     +  promoter       p10 promoter: baculovirus promoter for expression in insect cells
    599..1312    +  CDS            mVenus: mVenus is a basic (constitutively fluorescent) yellow fluorescent protein published in 2006, derived from Aequorea victoria. It is reported to be a rapidly-maturing monomer with moderate acid sensitivity.
   1331..1477    +  CDS            RhoA (Q63L) (fragment): constitutively active mutant of human Rho family small GTPase RhoA
   1499..1816    +  CDS            miniSOG: miniSOG is a basic (constitutively fluorescent) cyan fluorescent protein published in 2011, derived from Arabidopsis thaliana. It requires the cofactor flavin for fluorescence.
   1907..2336    +  CDS            RhoA (Q63L) (fragment): constitutively active mutant of human Rho family small GTPase RhoA
   2375..2407    +  CDS            HSV tag: HSV (herpes simplex virus) epitope tag
   2417..2434    +  CDS            6xHis: 6xHis affinity tag
   2449..2517    +  CDS            HBB (fragment): HBB_PONPY - Experimental evidence at transcript level: Swiss-Prot protein existence level 2. Involved in oxygen transport from the lung to the various peripheral tissues. From Pongo pygmaeus (Bornean orangutan).
   2592..2647    +  polyA_signal   β-globin poly(A) signal: rabbit β-globin polyadenylation signal (Gil and Proudfoot, 1987)
   2735..2782    +  terminator     T7 terminator: transcription terminator for bacteriophage T7 RNA polymerase
   2795..3500    +  misc_recomb    baculovirus recombination region (ORF1629): contains part of ORF1629
   3509..3542    +  protein_bind   loxP: Cre-mediated recombination occurs in the 8-bp core sequence (GCATACAT). Cre recombinase
   3710..4297    -  rep_origin     ori: high-copy-number ColE1/pMB1/pBR322/pUC origin of replication
   4310..5170    -  CDS            AmpR: β-lactamase; bla; confers resistance to ampicillin, carbenicillin, and related antibiotics
   5171..5222    -  promoter       AmpR promoter (fragment): bla
   5236..5271    +  CDS            lef2 (fragment): baculovirus late expression factor 2
   5413..6240    +  misc_recomb    baculovirus recombination region (lef2/ORF603): contains ORF603 and part of lef2
   6252..6611    +  enhancer       CMV enhancer (fragment): human cytomegalovirus immediate early enhancer
   6613..35      +  promoter       CMV promoter (across the origin): human cytomegalovirus (CMV) immediate early promoter
