[The description below was written by a language model from this plasmid's Addgene catalogue record and pLannotate feature annotations shown in this document.]
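Description:
pTriex-mVenus-PI-RhoA(Q63L) is a multi-host expression plasmid built on the pTriEx backbone, which is designed so that a single open reading frame can be expressed in mammalian, insect and bacterial cells. The annotated sequence shows stacked promoters upstream of the coding region: a CMV enhancer/promoter with a chimeric chicken β-actin/rabbit β-globin intron fragment for mammalian cells, a T7 promoter with a lac operator for inducible expression in E. coli, and the baculovirus p10 promoter for insect cells. Flanking lef2/ORF603 and ORF1629 recombination regions allow transfer into a baculovirus genome, and a loxP site is also present. Transcripts end at a rabbit β-globin poly(A) signal or a T7 terminator. The plasmid replicates at high copy from a ColE1/pUC-type origin and is selected with ampicillin.

The payload is an N-terminal mVenus fusion to human RhoA carrying Q63L, a constitutively active mutation. The RhoA coding sequence is annotated as two fragments interrupted by a segment the software labels miniSOG. This corresponds to the LOV2 insert listed in the catalogue, since miniSOG is itself a LOV-domain derivative, so the light-sensitive domain sits inside the GTPase rather than at an end. The "PI" in the name and the deposit's stated purpose indicate a light-sensitive design in which illumination-induced changes in the LOV2 domain alter RhoA activity, with mVenus reporting expression and localization in living cells.

The catalogue lists 6xHis as N-terminal, but the feature table places HSV and 6xHis tags downstream of RhoA, and the record does not show whether they are in frame. The sequenced record (6,777 nt) is also shorter than the listed total size (7,228 bp).
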