Addgene plasmid #86978: pTriex-mVenus-PI-RhoA(Q63L)
Purpose: PI(DM): Photo-activatable/light sensitive
Depositing lab: Klaus Hahn. Depositing organization: University of North Carolina at Chapel Hill. Publication: Engineering extrinsic disorder to control protein activity in living cells. Dagliyan O, Tarnawski M, Chu PH, Shirvanyants D, Schlichting I, Dokholyan NV, Hahn KM. Science. 2016 Dec 16;354(6318):1441-1444. 10.1126/science.aah3404 PubMed 27980211.
Backbone
  Vector backbone: pTriEx
  Backbone size w/o insert (bp): 5238
  Total vector size (bp): 7228
  Vector type: Mammalian Expression, Bacterial Expression, Insect Expression
Growth in bacteria
  Bacterial resistance: Ampicillin, 100 μg/mL
  Growth temperature: 37°C
  Growth strain: DH5alpha
  Copy number: High Copy
Gene/Insert 1
  Gene/Insert name: LOV2
  Species: Synthetic
  Insert size (bp): 447
  Promoter: CMV
  Tag / fusion protein: 6xHis (N terminal on backbone); mVenus (N terminal on backbone)
  Cloning method: Unknown
  Sequencing primers: 5′ aagtatcgggccctttgtgc
Gene/Insert 2
  Gene/Insert name: RhoA (alt name: RhoA)
  Species: H. sapiens (human)
  Insert size (bp): 576
  Mutation: Q63L
  GenBank ID: 387
  Entrez Gene: RHOA (a.k.a. ARH12, ARHA, EDFAOB, RHO12, RHOH12)
  Promoter: CMV
  Cloning method: Unknown
  Sequencing primers: 5′ aagtatcgggccctttgtgc; 3′ GGCAGCCTGCACCTGAGGTTAATCAC
Terms and licenses: Academic/Nonprofit Terms; Industry Terms: Not Available to Industry
How to cite: pTriex-mVenus-PI-RhoA(Q63L) was a gift from Klaus Hahn (Addgene plasmid # 86978 ; http://n2t.net/addgene:86978 ; RRID:Addgene_86978)
